Addgene plasmid #155283: Lenti sgRNA NGFR CFP out of frame
Purpose: (Empty Backbone) Lentiviral plasmid for sgRNA, NGFR marker, editing detected with CFP, used with 155280
Depositing lab: Martin Carroll. Depositing organization: University of Pennsylvania.
Backbone
  Vector backbone: Addgene #108098
  Modifications to backbone: CFP modified so that ATG is followed by GAAGATGGGCGGGAGTCTTC and PAM site. Attached to IRES-NGFR. CFP sequence modified to add stop in alternative CFP frame (CFP protein sequence retained). Allows tracking of edited cells by ROSA sgRNA. Used with 155280
Growth in bacteria
  Bacterial resistance: Ampicillin, 100 μg/mL
  Growth temperature: 37°C
  Growth strain: NEB Stable
  Copy number: High Copy
Terms and licenses: Academic/Nonprofit Terms; Industry Terms: Not Available to Industry
How to cite: Lenti sgRNA NGFR CFP out of frame was a gift from Martin Carroll (Addgene plasmid # 155283 ; http://n2t.net/addgene:155283 ; RRID:Addgene_155283)
