[The description below was written by a language model from this plasmid's Addgene catalogue record and pLannotate feature annotations shown in this document.]
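Description:
Lenti sgRNA NGFR CFP out of frame is an empty-backbone, third-generation-style HIV-1 lentiviral vector for delivering a single guide RNA together with a surface marker and a built-in fluorescent reporter of Cas9 editing. It derives from an earlier Addgene lentiviral guide backbone. In bacteria it is maintained through a high-copy ColE1/pUC origin and selected with ampicillin (AmpR); an f1 ori and an SV40 ori are also present. The viral portion consists of an RSV promoter fused to a truncated 5' LTR, the Ψ packaging signal with a gag fragment, RRE, cPPT/CTS, WPRE and a self-inactivating ΔU3 3' LTR followed by an SV40 poly(A) signal.

The guide cassette comprises a human U6 promoter and the S. pyogenes sgRNA scaffold, separated by roughly 1.9 kb of sequence. This sequence, part of which the annotation software matched to a bacterial deoC gene, is most likely a filler to be replaced by the user's guide, although the record does not say so explicitly. Downstream, an EF-1α core promoter drives a bicistronic transcript encoding a modified ECFP, an EMCV IRES and a fragment of human NGFR. The NGFR fragment serves as a marker of transduced cells. A Rosa26-derived target sequence and PAM were placed directly after the CFP start codon so that the CFP coding sequence lies out of frame. A stop codon was also added in the alternative frame without changing the CFP protein sequence. Cutting by a ROSA sgRNA and the resulting indels can restore the reading frame, so CFP fluorescence reports cells in which editing has occurred. The plasmid is intended for use with a companion construct from the same depositor, whose contents are not described in this record.
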