Features (pLannotate 1.2.2; 32 found; start..end, strand, type, name):
      1..22      +  protein_bind   CAP binding site: CAP binding activates transcription in the presence of cAMP. E. coli catabolite activator protein
     37..67      +  promoter       lac promoter: promoter for the E. coli lac operon
     71..93      +  protein_bind   lac operator (fragment): The lac repressor binds to the lac operator to inhibit transcription in E. coli. This inhibition can be relieved by adding lactose or isopropyl-β-D-thiogalactopyranoside (IPTG). lac repressor encoded by lacI
    136..154     +  promoter       T3 promoter: promoter for bacteriophage T3 RNA polymerase
    182..408     +  promoter       RSV promoter: Rous sarcoma virus enhancer/promoter
    409..589     +  LTR            5' LTR (truncated): truncated 5' long terminal repeat (LTR) from HIV-1
    636..761     +  misc_feature   HIV-1 Ψ: packaging signal of human immunodeficiency virus type 1
    745..1108    +  CDS            HIV-1 gag (fragment): gag protein from human immunodeficiency virus 1; gag
   1254..1487    +  misc_feature   RRE: The Rev response element (RRE) of HIV-1 allows for Rev-dependent mRNA export from the nucleus to the cytoplasm.
   1864..1890    +  CDS            Rev (fragment): human immunodeficiency virus 1 (HIV-1) Rev protein; rev; enhances nuclear export of unspliced and incompletely spliced viral mRNAs
   1894..2134    +  promoter       U6 promoter: RNA polymerase III promoter for human U6 snRNA
   2320..2979    -  CDS            deoC1: DEOC1_STAAN - Also known as dra. Experimental evidence at protein level: Swiss-Prot protein existence level 1. Catalyzes a reversible aldol reaction between acetaldehyde and D-glyceraldehyde 3-phosphate to generate 2-deoxy-D-ribose 5- phosphate. From Staphylococcus aureus (strain N315).
   4042..4085    +  misc_RNA       tracrRNA (fragment): trans-activating CRISPR RNA for the Streptococcus pyogenes CRISPR/Cas9 system
   4168..4285    +  misc_feature   cPPT/CTS: central polypurine tract and central termination sequence of HIV-1
   4354..4565    +  promoter       EF-1α core promoter: core promoter for human elongation factor EF-1α
   4596..4615    +  misc_feature   HA-L (fragment): left homology arm from intron 1 of the mouse Rosa26 gene (Soriano, 1999)
   4619..5332    +  CDS            ECFP: ECFP is a basic (constitutively fluorescent) cyan fluorescent protein published in 1996, derived from Aequorea victoria. It has low acid sensitivity.
   5438..5900    +  misc_feature   IRES: internal ribosome entry site (IRES) of the encephalomyocarditis virus (EMCV)
   5914..6717    +  CDS            NGFR (fragment): TNR16_HUMAN - Also known as TNFRSF16. Experimental evidence at protein level: Swiss-Prot protein existence level 1. Low affinity receptor which can bind to NGF, BDNF, NTF3, and NTF4. Forms a heterodimeric receptor with SORCS2 that binds the precursor forms of NGF, BDNF and NTF3 with high affinity, and has much lower affinity for mature NGF and BDNF (PubMed:24908487). Plays an important role in differentiation and survival of specific neuronal populations during development (By similarity). Can mediate cell survival as well as cell death of neural cells. Plays a role in the inactivation of RHOA
   6744..6761    +  misc_feature   MCS (fragment): pUC18/19 multiple cloning site
   6802..7390    +  misc_feature   WPRE: woodchuck hepatitis virus posttranscriptional regulatory element
   7441..7460    +  misc_feature   cPPT/CTS (fragment): central polypurine tract and central termination sequence of HIV-1
   7462..7695    +  LTR            3' LTR (ΔU3): self-inactivating 3' long terminal repeat (LTR) from HIV-1
   7773..7894    +  polyA_signal   SV40 poly(A) signal: SV40 polyadenylation signal
   7934..8069    +  rep_origin     SV40 ori: SV40 origin of replication
   8090..8108    -  promoter       T7 promoter: promoter for bacteriophage T7 RNA polymerase
   8116..8271    +  CDS            lacZα (fragment): LacZα fragment of β-galactosidase; lacZ fragment
   8276..8704    +  rep_origin     f1 ori (sequence partly withheld): f1 bacteriophage origin of replication; arrow indicates direction of (+) strand synthesis
   8757..8861    +  promoter       AmpR promoter: bla
   8862..9722    +  CDS            AmpR: β-lactamase; bla; confers resistance to ampicillin, carbenicillin, and related antibiotics
   9893..10481   +  rep_origin     ori: high-copy-number ColE1/pMB1/pBR322/pUC origin of replication
  10664..10756   +  CDS            lacI (fragment): lac repressor; lacI; The lac repressor binds to the lac operator to inhibit transcription in E. coli. This inhibition can be relieved by adding lactose or isopropyl-β-D-thiogalactopyranoside (IPTG).
>Addgene plasmid #155283 | Lenti sgRNA NGFR CFP out of frame | addgene full sequence | sequence record 309991 | Addgene NGS Result
TAATGTGAGTTAGCTCACTCATTAGGCACCCCAGGCTTTACACTTTATGCTTCCGGCTCGTATGTTGTGT
GGAATTGTGAGCGGATAACAATTTCACACAGGAAACAGCTATGACCATGATTACGCCAAGCGCGCAATTA
ACCCTCACTAAAGGGAACAAAAGCTGGAGCTGCAAGCTTAATGTAGTCTTATGCAATACTCTTGTAGTCT
TGCAACATGGTAACGATGAGTTAGCAACATGCCTTACAAGGAGAGAAAAAGCACCGTGCATGCCGATTGG
TGGAAGTAAGGTGGTACGATCGTGCCTTATTAGGAAGGCAACAGACGGGTCTGACATGGATTGGACGAAC
CACTGAATTGCCGCATTGCAGAGATATTGTATTTAAGTGCCTAGCTCGATACATAAACGGGTCTCTCTGG
TTAGACCAGATCTGAGCCTGGGAGCTCTCTGGCTAACTAGGGAACCCACTGCTTAAGCCTCAATAAAGCT
TGCCTTGAGTGCTTCAAGTAGTGTGTGCCCGTCTGTTGTGTGACTCTGGTAACTAGAGATCCCTCAGACC
CTTTTAGTCAGTGTGGAAAATCTCTAGCAGTGGCGCCCGAACAGGGACTTGAAAGCGAAAGGGAAACCAG
AGGAGCTCTCTCGACGCAGGACTCGGCTTGCTGAAGCGCGCACGGCAAGAGGCGAGGGGCGGCGACTGGT
GAGTACGCCAAAAATTTTGACTAGCGGAGGCTAGAAGGAGAGAGATGGGTGCGAGAGCGTCAGTATTAAG
CGGGGGAGAATTAGATCGCGATGGGAAAAAATTCGGTTAAGGCCAGGGGGAAAGAAAAAATATAAATTAA
AACATATAGTATGGGCAAGCAGGGAGCTAGAACGATTCGCAGTTAATCCTGGCCTGTTAGAAACATCAGA
AGGCTGTAGACAAATACTGGGACAGCTACAACCATCCCTTCAGACAGGATCAGAAGAACTTAGATCATTA
TATAATACAGTAGCAACCCTCTATTGTGTGCATCAAAGGATAGAGATAAAAGACACCAAGGAAGCTTTAG
ACAAGATAGAGGAAGAGCAAAACAAAAGTAAGACCACCGCACAGCAAGCGGCCGCTGATCTTCAGACCTG
GAGGAGGAGATATGAGGGACAATTGGAGAAGTGAATTATATAAATATAAAGTAGTAAAAATTGAACCATT
AGGAGTAGCACCCACCAAGGCAAAGAGAAGAGTGGTGCAGAGAGAAAAAAGAGCAGTGGGAATAGGAGCT
TTGTTCCTTGGGTTCTTGGGAGCAGCAGGAAGCACTATGGGCGCAGCGTCAATGACGCTGACGGTACAGG
CCAGACAATTATTGTCTGGTATAGTGCAGCAGCAGAACAATTTGCTGAGGGCTATTGAGGCGCAACAGCA
TCTGTTGCAACTCACAGTCTGGGGCATCAAGCAGCTCCAGGCAAGAATCCTGGCTGTGGAAAGATACCTA
AAGGATCAACAGCTCCTGGGGATTTGGGGTTGCTCTGGAAAACTCATTTGCACCACTGCTGTGCCTTGGA
ATGCTAGTTGGAGTAATAAATCTCTGGAACAGATTTGGAATCACACGACCTGGATGGAGTGGGACAGAGA
AATTAACAATTACACAAGCTTAATACACTCCTTAATTGAAGAATCGCAAAACCAGCAAGAAAAGAATGAA
CAAGAATTATTGGAATTAGATAAATGGGCAAGTTTGTGGAATTGGTTTAACATAACAAATTGGCTGTGGT
ATATAAAATTATTCATAATGATAGTAGGAGGCTTGGTAGGTTTAAGAATAGTTTTTGCTGTACTTTCTAT
AGTGAATAGAGTTAGGCAGGGATATTCACCATTATCGTTTCAGACCCACCTCCCAACCCCGAGGGGACCC
AGAGAGGGCCTATTTCCCATGATTCCTTCATATTTGCATATACGATACAAGGCTGTTAGAGAGATAATTA
GAATTAATTTGACTGTAAACACAAAGATATTAGTACAAAATACGTGACGTAGAAAGTAATAATTTCTTGG
GTAGTTTGCAGTTTTAAAATTATGTTTTAAAATGGACTATCATATGCTTACCGTAACTTGAAAGTATTTC
GATTTCTTGGCTTTATATATCTTGTGGAAAGGACGAAACACCGGAGACGGTTGTAAATGAGCACACAAAA
TACACATGCTAAAATATTATATTCTATGACCTTTATAAAATCAACCAAAATCTTCTTTTTAATAACTTTA
GTATCAATAATTAGAATTTTTATGTTCCTTTTTGCAAACTTTTAATAAAAATGAGCAAAATAAAAAAACG
CTAGTTTTAGTAACTCGCGTTGTTTTCTTCACCTTTAATAATAGCTACTCCACCACTTGTTCCTAAGCGG
TCAGCTCCTGCTTCAATCATTTTTTGAGCATCTTCAAATGTTCTAACTCCACCAGCTGCTTTAACTAAAG
CATTGTCTTTAACAACTGACTTCATTAGTTTAACATCTTCAAATGTTGCACCTGATTTTGAAAATCCTGT
TGATGTTTTAACAAATTCTAATCCAGCTTCAACAGCTATTTCACAAGCTTTCATGATTTCTTCTTTTGTT
AATAAACAATTTTCCATAATACATTTAACAACATGTGATCCAGCTGCTTTTTTTACAGCTTTCATGTCTT
CTAAAACTAATTCATAATTTTTGTCTTTTAATGCACCAATATTTAATACCATATCAATTTCTGTTGCACC
ATCTTTAATTGCTTCAGAAACTTCGAATGCTTTTGTAGCTGTTGTGCATGCACCTAGAGGAAAACCTACA
ACATTTGTTATTCCTACATTTGTGCCTTTTAATAATTCTTTACAATAGCTTGTTCAATATGAATTAACAC
AAACTGTTGCAAAATCAAATTCAATTGCTTCATCACATAATTGTTTAATTTCAGCTTTCGTAGCATCTTG
TTTTAATAATGTGTGATCTATATATTTGTTTAGTTTCATTTTTTCTCCTATATATTCATTTTTAATTTTA
ATTCTTTAATAATTTCGTCTACTTTAACTTTAGCGTTTTGAACAGATTCACCAACACCTATAAAATAAAT
TTTTAGTTTAGGTTCAGTTCCACTTGGGCGAACAGCAAATCATGACTTATCTTCTAAATAAAATTTTAGT
AAGTCTTGTCCTGGCATATTATACATTCCATCGATGTAGTCTTCAACATTAACAACTTTAAGTCCAGCAA
TTTGAGTTAAGGGTGTTGCTCTCAATGATTTCATTAATGGTTCAATTTTTAATTTCTTTTCTTCTGGTTT
AAAATTCAAGTTTAAAGTGAAAGTGTAATATGCACCCATTTCTTTAAATAAATCTTCTAAATAGTCTACT
AATGTTTTATTTTGTTTTTTATAAAATCAAGCAGCCTCTGCTATTAATATAGAAGCTTGTATTCCATCTT
TATCTCTAGCTGAGTCATCAATTACATATCCATAACTTTCTTCATAAGCAAAAACAAAATTTAATCCGTT
ATCTTCTTCTTTAGCAATTTCTCTACCCATTCATTTAAATCCAGTTAAAGTTTTTACAATATTAACTCCA
TATTTTTCATGAGCGATTCTATCACCCAAATCACTTGTTACAAAACTTGAATATAGAGCCGGATTTTTTG
GAATGCTATTTAAGCGTTTTAGATTTGATAATTTTCAATCAATTAAAATTGGTCCTGTTTGATTTCCATC
TAATCTTACAAAATGACCATCATGTTTTATTGCCATTCCAAATCTGTCAGCATCTGGGTCATTCATAATA
ATAATATCTGCATCATGTTTAATACCATATTCAAGCGGTATTTTTCATGCAGGATCAAATTCTGGATTTG
GATTTACAACATTTTTAAATGTTTCATCTTCAAATGCATGCTCTTCAACCTCAATAACGTTATATCCTGA
TTCACGTAATATTTTTGGGGTAAATTTAGTTCCTGTTCCATTAACTGCGCTAAAAATAATTTTTAAATCT
TTTTTAGCTTCTTGCTCTTTTTTGTACGTCTCTGTTTAAGAGCTATGCTGGAAACAGCATAGCAAGTTTA
AATAAGGCTAGTCCGTTATCAACTTTGCTGGAAACAGCAAAGTGGCACCGAGTCGGTGCTTTTTTTGAAT
TCTAGATCTTGAGACAAATGGCAGTATTCATCCACAATTTTAAAAGAAAAGGGGGGATTGGGGGGTACAG
TGCAGGGGAAAGAATAGTAGACATAATAGCAACAGACATACAAACTAAAGAATTACAAAAACAAATTACA
AAAATTCAAAATTTTCGGGTTTATTACAGGGACAGCAGAGATCCACTTTGGCGCCGGCTCGAGTGGCTCC
GGTGCCCGTCAGTGGGCAGAGCGCACATCGCCCACAGTCCCCGAGAAGTTGGGGGGAGGGGTCGGCAATT
GAACCGGTGCCTAGAGAAGGTGGCGCGGGGTAAACTGGGAAAGTGATGTCGTGTACTGGCTCCGCCTTTT
TCCCGAGGGTGGGGGAGAACCGTATATAAGTGCAGTAGTCGCCGTGAACGTTCTTTTTCGCAACGGGTTT
GCCGCCAGAACACAGGTGTCGTGACGCGGGATCCGCCACCATGGGGAAGATGGGCGGGAGTCTTCAGGGT
TAGTAAGGGCGAGGAGCTGTTCACCGGGGTGGTGCCCATCCTGGTCGAGCTGGACGGCGACGTAAACGGC
CACAGGTTCAGCGTGTCCGGCGAGGGCGAGGGCGATGCCACCTACGGCAAGCTGACCCTGAAGTTCATCT
GCACCACCGGCAAGCTGCCCGTGCCCTGGCCCACCCTCGTGACCACCCTGACCTGGGGCGTGCAGTGCTT
CAGCCGCTACCCCGACCACATGAAGCAGCACGACTTCTTCAAGTCCGCCATGCCCGAAGGCTACGTCCAG
GAGCGTACCATCTTCTTCAAGGACGACGGCAACTACAAGACCCGCGCCGAGGTGAAGTTCGAGGGCGACA
CCCTGGTGAACCGCATCGAGCTGAAGGGCATCGACTTCAAGGAGGACGGCAACATCCTGGGGCACAAGCT
GGAGTACAACTACATCAGCCACAACGTCTATATCACCGCCGACAAGCAGAAGAACGGCATCAAGGCCCAC
TTCAAGATCCGCCACAACATCGAGGACGGCAGCGTGCAGCTCGCCGACCACTACCAGCAGAACACCCCCA
TCGGCGACGGCCCCGTGCTGCTGCCCGACAACCACTACCTGAGCACCCAGTCCGCCCTGAGCAAAGACCC
CAACGAGAAGCGCGATCACATGGTCCTGCTGGAGTTCGTGACCGCCGCCGGGATCACTCTCGGCATGGAC
GAGCTGTACAAGTAGCGCCCCCCCCCCTAACGTTACTGGCCGAAGCCGCTTGGAATAAGGCCGGTGTGCG
TTTGTCTATATGTTATTTTCCACCATATTGCCGTCTTTTGGCAATGTGAGGGCCCGGAAACCTGGCCCTG
TCTTCTTGACGAGCATTCCTAGGGGTCTTTCCCCTCTCGCCAAAGGAATGCAAGGTCTGTTGAATGTCGT
GAAGGAAGCAGTTCCTCTGGAAGCTTCTTGAAGACAAACAACGTCTGTAGCGACCCTTTGCAGGCAGCGG
AACCCCCCACCTGGCGACAGGTGCCTCTGCGGCCAAAAGCCACGTGTATAAGATACACCTGCAAAGGCGG
CACAACCCCAGTGCCACGTTGTGAGTTGGATAGTTGTGGAAAGAGTCAAATGGCTCTCCTCAAGCGTATT
CAACAAGGGGCTGAAGGATGCCCAGAAGGTACCCCATTGTATGGGATCTGATCTGGGGCCTCGGTGCACA
TGCTTTACATGTGTTTAGTCGAGGTTAAAAAAACGTCTAGGCCCCCCGAACCACGGGGACGTGGTTTTCC
TTTGAAAAACACGATGATAATATGGCCACAACCATGGACGGGCCGCGCCTGCTGCTGTTGCTGCTTCTGG
GGGTGTCCCTTGGAGGTGCCAAGGAGGCATGCCCCACAGGCCTGTACACACACAGCGGTGAGTGCTGCAA
AGCCTGCAACCTGGGCGAGGGTGTGGCCCAGCCTTGTGGAGCCAACCAGACCGTGTGTGAGCCCTGCCTG
GACAGCGTGACGTTCTCCGACGTGGTGAGCGCGACCGAGCCGTGCAAGCCGTGCACCGAGTGCGTGGGGC
TCCAGAGCATGTCGGCGCCGTGCGTGGAGGCCGACGACGCCGTGTGCCGCTGCGCCTACGGCTACTACCA
GGATGAGACCACTGGGCGCTGCGAGGCGTGCCGCGTGTGCGAGGCGGGCTCGGGCCTCGTGTTCTCCTGC
CAGGACAAGCAGAACACCGTGTGCGAGGAGTGCCCCGACGGCACGTATTCCGACGAGGCCAACCACGTGG
ACCCGTGCCTGCCCTGCACCGTGTGCGAGGACACCGAGCGCCAGCTCCGCGAGTGCACACGCTGGGCCGA
CGCCGAGTGCGAGGAGATCCCTGGCCGTTGGATTACACGGTCCACACCCCCAGAGGGCTCGGACAGCACA
GCCCCCAGCACCCAGGAGCCTGAGGCACCTCCAGAACAAGACCTCATAGCCAGCACGGTGGCAGGTGTGG
TGACCACAGTGATGGGCAGCTCCCAGCCCGTGGTGACCCGAGGCACCACCGACAACCTCATCCCTGTCTA
TTGCTCCATCCTGGCTGCTGTGGTTGTGGGCCTTGTGGCCTACATAGCCTTCAAGAGGTGGAACAGTCAT
CGATATCCTCGAGGTCACCGCGGTCTAGAGTCGACCTGCAGCCAAGCTTATCGATAAGTACAAGTAGCGC
GTTAAGTCGACAATCAACCTCTGGATTACAAAATTTGTGAAAGATTGACTGGTATTCTTAACTATGTTGC
TCCTTTTACGCTATGTGGATACGCTGCTTTAATGCCTTTGTATCATGCTATTGCTTCCCGTATGGCTTTC
ATTTTCTCCTCCTTGTATAAATCCTGGTTGCTGTCTCTTTATGAGGAGTTGTGGCCCGTTGTCAGGCAAC
GTGGCGTGGTGTGCACTGTGTTTGCTGACGCAACCCCCACTGGTTGGGGCATTGCCACCACCTGTCAGCT
CCTTTCCGGGACTTTCGCTTTCCCCCTCCCTATTGCCACGGCGGAACTCATCGCCGCCTGCCTTGCCCGC
TGCTGGACAGGGGCTCGGCTGTTGGGCACTGACAATTCCGTGGTGTTGTCGGGGAAATCATCGTCCTTTC
CTTGGCTGCTCGCCTGTGTTGCCACCTGGATTCTGCGCGGGACGTCCTTCTGCTACGTCCCTTCGGCCCT
CAATCCAGCGGACCTTCCTTCCCGCGGCCTGCTGCCGGCTCTGCGGCCTCTTCCGCGTCTTCGCCTTCGC
CCTCAGACGAGTCGGATCTCCCTTTGGGCCGCCTCCCCGCGTCGACTTTAAGACCAATGACTTACAAGGC
AGCTGTAGATCTTAGCCACTTTTTAAAAGAAAAGGGGGGACTGGAAGGGCTAATTCACTCCCAACGAAGA
CAAGATCTGCTTTTTGCTTGTACTGGGTCTCTCTGGTTAGACCAGATCTGAGCCTGGGAGCTCTCTGGCT
AACTAGGGAACCCACTGCTTAAGCCTCAATAAAGCTTGCCTTGAGTGCTTCAAGTAGTGTGTGCCCGTCT
GTTGTGTGACTCTGGTAACTAGAGATCCCTCAGACCCTTTTAGTCAGTGTGGAAAATCTCTAGCAGTACG
TATAGTAGTTCATGTCATCTTATTATTCAGTATTTATAACTTGCAAAGAAATGAATATCAGAGAGTGAGA
GGAACTTGTTTATTGCAGCTTATAATGGTTACAAATAAAGCAATAGCATCACAAATTTCACAAATAAAGC
ATTTTTTTCACTGCATTCTAGTTGTGGTTTGTCCAAACTCATCAATGTATCTTATCATGTCTGGCTCTAG
CTATCCCGCCCCTAACTCCGCCCATCCCGCCCCTAACTCCGCCCAGTTCCGCCCATTCTCCGCCCCATGG
CTGACTAATTTTTTTTATTTATGCAGAGGCCGAGGCCGCCTCGGCCTCTGAGCTATTCCAGAAGTAGTGA
GGAGGCTTTTTTGGAGGCCTAGGGACGTACCCAATTCGCCCTATAGTGAGTCGTATTACGCGCGCTCACT
GGCCGTCGTTTTACAACGTCGTGACTGGGAAAACCCTGGCGTTACCCAACTTAATCGCCTTGCAGCACAT
CCCCCTTTCGCCAGCTGGCGTAATAGCGAAGAGGCCCGCACCGATCGCCCTTCCCAACAGTTGCGCAGCC
TGAATGGCGAATGGG
[124 nt withheld, positions 8276-8399]
C
[91 nt withheld, positions 8401-8491]
A
[49 nt withheld, positions 8493-8541]
CCTTTGACGTTGGAGTCCACGTTCTTT
[37 nt withheld, positions 8569-8605]
ACCCTATCTCGGTCTATTCTTTTGATTTATAAGGGATTTTGCCGATTTCGGCCTATTGGTTAAAAAATGA
GCTGATTTAACAAAAATTTAACGCGAATTTTAACAAAATATTAACGCTTACAATTTAGGTGGCACTTTTC
GGGGAAATGTGCGCGGAACCCCTATTTGTTTATTTTTCTAAATACATTCAAATATGTATCCGCTCATGAG
ACAATAACCCTGATAAATGCTTCAATAATATTGAAAAAGGAAGAGTATGAGTATTCAACATTTCCGTGTC
GCCCTTATTCCCTTTTTTGCGGCATTTTGCCTTCCTGTTTTTGCTCACCCAGAAACGCTGGTGAAAGTAA
AAGATGCTGAAGATCAGTTGGGTGCACGAGTGGGTTACATCGAACTGGATCTCAACAGCGGTAAGATCCT
TGAGAGTTTTCGCCCCGAAGAACGTTTTCCAATGATGAGCACTTTTAAAGTTCTGCTATGTGGCGCGGTA
TTATCCCGTATTGACGCCGGGCAAGAGCAACTCGGTCGCCGCATACACTATTCTCAGAATGACTTGGTTG
AGTACTCACCAGTCACAGAAAAGCATCTTACGGATGGCATGACAGTAAGAGAATTATGCAGTGCTGCCAT
AACCATGAGTGATAACACTGCGGCCAACTTACTTCTGACAACGATCGGAGGACCGAAGGAGCTAACCGCT
TTTTTGCACAACATGGGGGATCATGTAACTCGCCTTGATCGTTGGGAACCGGAGCTGAATGAAGCCATAC
CAAACGACGAGCGTGACACCACGATGCCTGTAGCAATGGCAACAACGTTGCGCAAACTATTAACTGGCGA
ACTACTTACTCTAGCTTCCCGGCAACAATTAATAGACTGGATGGAGGCGGATAAAGTTGCAGGACCACTT
CTGCGCTCGGCCCTTCCGGCTGGCTGGTTTATTGCTGATAAATCTGGAGCCGGTGAGCGTGGGTCTCGCG
GTATCATTGCAGCACTGGGGCCAGATGGTAAGCCCTCCCGTATCGTAGTTATCTACACGACGGGGAGTCA
GGCAACTATGGATGAACGAAATAGACAGATCGCTGAGATAGGTGCCTCACTGATTAAGCATTGGTAACTG
TCAGACCAAGTTTACTCATATATACTTTAGATTGATTTAAAACTTCATTTTTAATTTAAAAGGATCTAGG
TGAAGATCCTTTTTGATAATCTCATGACCAAAATCCCTTAACGTGAGTTTTCGTTCCACTGAGCGTCAGA
CCCCGTAGAAAAGATCAAAGGATCTTCTTGAGATCCTTTTTTTCTGCGCGTAATCTGCTGCTTGCAAACA
AAAAAACCACCGCTACCAGCGGTGGTTTGTTTGCCGGATCAAGAGCTACCAACTCTTTTTCCGAAGGTAA
CTGGCTTCAGCAGAGCGCAGATACCAAATACTGTTCTTCTAGTGTAGCCGTAGTTAGGCCACCACTTCAA
GAACTCTGTAGCACCGCCTACATACCTCGCTCTGCTAATCCTGTTACCAGTGGCTGCTGCCAGTGGCGAT
AAGTCGTGTCTTACCGGGTTGGACTCAAGACGATAGTTACCGGATAAGGCGCAGCGGTCGGGCTGAACGG
GGGGTTCGTGCACACAGCCCAGCTTGGAGCGAACGACCTACACCGAACTGAGATACCTACAGCGTGAGCT
ATGAGAAAGCGCCACGCTTCCCGAAGGGAGAAAGGCGGACAGGTATCCGGTAAGCGGCAGGGTCGGAACA
GGAGAGCGCACGAGGGAGCTTCCAGGGGGAAACGCCTGGTATCTTTATAGTCCTGTCGGGTTTCGCCACC
TCTGACTTGAGCGTCGATTTTTGTGATGCTCGTCAGGGGGGCGGAGCCTATGGAAAAACGCCAGCAACGC
GGCCTTTTTACGGTTCCTGGCCTTTTGCTGGCCTTTTGCTCACATGTTCTTTCCTGCGTTATCCCCTGAT
TCTGTGGATAACCGTATTACCGCCTTTGAGTGAGCTGATACCGCTCGCCGCAGCCGAACGACCGAGCGCA
GCGAGTCAGTGAGCGAGGAAGCGGAAGAGCGCCCAATACGCAAACCGCCTCTCCCCGCGCGTTGGCCGAT
TCATTAATGCAGCTGGCACGACAGGTTTCCCGACTGGAAAGCGGGCAGTGAGCGCAACGCAAT
